Addgene plasmid #127662: pTRIP-SFFV-EGFP-FLAG-cGAS E225A/D227A
Purpose: Over-express catalytically inactive EGFP-FLAG-cGAS E225A/D227A
Depositing lab: Nicolas Manel. Depositing organization: Institut Curie. Publication: The N-Terminal Domain of cGAS Determines Preferential Association with Centromeric DNA and Innate Immune Activation in the Nucleus. Gentili M, Lahaye X, Nadalin F, Nader GPF, Puig Lombardi E, Herve S, De Silva NS, Rookhuizen DC, Zueva E, Goudot C, Maurin M, Bochnakian A, Amigorena S, Piel M, Fachinetti D, Londono-Vallejo A, Manel N. Cell Rep. 2019 Feb 26;26(9):2377-2393.e13. doi: 10.1016/j.celrep.2019.01.105. PubMed 30811988.
Backbone
  Vector backbone: pTRIP-SFFV
  Vector type: Lentiviral
Growth in bacteria
  Bacterial resistance: Ampicillin, 100 μg/mL
  Growth temperature: 30°C
  Growth strain: NEB Stable
  Copy number: High Copy
Gene/Insert
  Gene/Insert name: cGAS
  Species: H. sapiens (human)
  Mutation: E225A/D227A
  Entrez Gene: CGAS (a.k.a. C6orf150, D4, MB21D1, h-cGAS)
  Cloning method: Unknown
Terms and licenses: Academic/Nonprofit Terms; Industry Terms: Not Available to Industry
How to cite: pTRIP-SFFV-EGFP-FLAG-cGAS E225A/D227A was a gift from Nicolas Manel (Addgene plasmid # 127662 ; http://n2t.net/addgene:127662 ; RRID:Addgene_127662)
