[The description below was written by a language model from this plasmid's Addgene catalogue record and pLannotate feature annotations shown in this document.]
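Description:
pTRIP-SFFV-EGFP-FLAG-cGAS E225A/D227A is an HIV-1-derived lentiviral transfer plasmid of about 12 kb, built on the pTRIP-SFFV backbone, for over-expressing a catalytically inactive, fluorescently tagged form of human cGAS in mammalian cells. It is propagated in E. coli through a high-copy ColE1/pUC-type origin with ampicillin selection (AmpR under its own bla promoter). The record lists a recombination-deficient strain, which is the usual choice for repeat-containing lentiviral plasmids.

The viral cassette begins with a 5' LTR annotated as truncated. This is followed by the Ψ packaging signal extending into a gag fragment, the Rev response element for Rev-dependent export of the genomic RNA, and the cPPT/CTS central flap that characterises TRIP vectors and aids nuclear import. An internal spleen focus-forming virus LTR promoter then drives a single fusion reading frame of EGFP followed by full-length human CGAS. The FLAG epitope named in the title is not separately annotated but would fit the short gap between the two coding regions. The E225A/D227A substitutions, per the record, render the enzyme catalytically inactive. Downstream lie a nef remnant and a ΔU3 self-inactivating 3' LTR, so expression after integration depends on the SFFV promoter. No WPRE and no mammalian drug-selection cassette within the provirus are annotated, so transduced cells would be identified by EGFP fluorescence.

The remaining annotations lie outside the LTRs and appear to be backbone remnants. They include an SV40 promoter with gpt fragments, SV40 small t/large T sequences and poly(A) signal, and fragments of TcR, rop, bom, lacI and a human genomic match. The construct suits localisation studies and serves as an enzymatically dead control for wild-type cGAS.
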