Features (pLannotate 1.2.2; 31 found; start..end, strand, type, name):
      1..29      +  CDS            small t antigen (fragment): SV40 (simian virus 40) small t antigen
     31..96      +  intron         small t intron: SV40 (simian virus 40) small t antigen intron
    226..246     +  CDS            SV40 NLS: nuclear localization signal of SV40 (simian virus 40) large T antigen
    565..648     +  CDS            large T antigen (fragment): large T antigen from SV40 (simian virus 40)
    671..805     +  polyA_signal   SV40 poly(A) signal: SV40 polyadenylation signal
    972..1301    +  CDS            nef (fragment): NEF_HV1BR - Experimental evidence at protein level: Swiss-Prot protein existence level 1. Extracellular Nef protein targets CD4(+) T-lymphocytes for apoptosis by interacting with CXCR4 surface receptors (PubMed:14990729). From Human immunodeficiency virus type 1 group M subtype B (isolate BRU/LAI) (HIV-1).
   1349..1606    +  LTR            5' LTR (truncated): truncated 5' long terminal repeat (LTR) from HIV-1
   1653..1778    +  misc_feature   HIV-1 Ψ: packaging signal of human immunodeficiency virus type 1
   1762..2125    +  CDS            HIV-1 gag (fragment): gag protein from human immunodeficiency virus 1; gag
   2271..2504    +  misc_feature   RRE: The Rev response element (RRE) of HIV-1 allows for Rev-dependent mRNA export from the nucleus to the cytoplasm.
   2881..2981    +  CDS            Rev (fragment): human immunodeficiency virus 1 (HIV-1) Rev protein; rev; enhances nuclear export of unspliced and incompletely spliced viral mRNAs
   3026..3143    +  misc_feature   cPPT/CTS: central polypurine tract and central termination sequence of HIV-1
   3283..3690    +  promoter       SFFV promoter: spleen focus-forming virus long terminal repeat (LTR) promoter
   3730..4446    +  CDS            EGFP: EGFP is a basic (constitutively fluorescent) green fluorescent protein published in 1996, derived from Aequorea victoria. It is reported to be a rapidly-maturing weak dimer with moderate acid sensitivity.
   4480..6045    +  CDS            CGAS: CGAS_HUMAN - Also known as C6orf150 From Homo sapiens (Human).
   6048..6236    +  CDS            nef (fragment): NEF_HV1Z2 - Experimental evidence at protein level: Swiss-Prot protein existence level 1. Extracellular Nef protein targets CD4(+) T-lymphocytes for apoptosis by interacting with CXCR4 surface receptors. From Human immunodeficiency virus type 1 group M subtype D (isolate Z2/CDC-Z34) (HIV-1).
   6238..6269    +  LTR            3' LTR (ΔU3) (fragment): self-inactivating 3' long terminal repeat (LTR) from HIV-1
   6317..6497    +  LTR            5' LTR (truncated): truncated 5' long terminal repeat (LTR) from HIV-1
   7459..7557    -  CDS            TBC1D5 (fragment): TBCD5_HUMAN - Also known as KIAA0210. Experimental evidence at protein level: Swiss-Prot protein existence level 1. May act as a GTPase-activating protein (GAP) for Rab family protein(s). May act as a GAP for RAB7A. Can displace RAB7A and retromer CSC subcomplex from the endosomal membrane to the cytosol; at least retromer displacement seems to require its catalytic activity (PubMed:19531583, PubMed:20923837). Required for retrograde transport of cargo proteins from endosomes to the trans-Golgi network (TGN); the function seems to require its catalytic activity. Involved in regulation of autop
   7963..8242    +  CDS            TcR (fragment): tetracycline efflux protein; tet; confers resistance to tetracycline
   8243..8291    -  misc_feature   bom (fragment): basis of mobility region from pBR322
   8393..8428    -  CDS            rop (fragment): Rop protein, which maintains plasmids at low copy number; rop
   8523..8627    +  promoter       AmpR promoter: bla
   8628..9488    +  CDS            AmpR: β-lactamase; bla; confers resistance to ampicillin, carbenicillin, and related antibiotics
   9659..10247   +  rep_origin     ori: high-copy-number ColE1/pMB1/pBR322/pUC origin of replication
  10430..10486   +  CDS            lacI (fragment): lac repressor; lacI; The lac repressor binds to the lac operator to inhibit transcription in E. coli. This inhibition can be relieved by adding lactose or isopropyl-β-D-thiogalactopyranoside (IPTG).
  10493..10822   +  promoter       SV40 promoter: SV40 enhancer and early promoter
  11022..11141   +  CDS            gpt (fragment): XGPT_ECOLI - Also known as gpp, gxu. Experimental evidence at protein level: Swiss-Prot protein existence level 1. Purine salvage pathway enzyme that catalyzes the transfer of the ribosyl-5-phosphate group from 5-phospho-alpha-D-ribose 1- diphosphate (PRPP) to the N9 position of the 6-oxopurines guanine and xanthine to form the corresponding ribonucleotides GMP (guanosine 5'- monophosphate) and XMP (xanthosine 5'-monophosphate), with the release of PPi. To a lesser extent, also acts on hypoxanthine (PubMed:9100006, PubMed:3886014). Does not ribophosphorylate adenine (PubMed:3886014). From Esch
  11141..11476   +  CDS            gpt (fragment): XGPT_ECOLI - Also known as gpp, gxu. Experimental evidence at protein level: Swiss-Prot protein existence level 1. Purine salvage pathway enzyme that catalyzes the transfer of the ribosyl-5-phosphate group from 5-phospho-alpha-D-ribose 1- diphosphate (PRPP) to the N9 position of the 6-oxopurines guanine and xanthine to form the corresponding ribonucleotides GMP (guanosine 5'- monophosphate) and XMP (xanthosine 5'-monophosphate), with the release of PPi. To a lesser extent, also acts on hypoxanthine (PubMed:9100006, PubMed:3886014). Does not ribophosphorylate adenine (PubMed:3886014). From Esch
  11571..11876   +  CDS            frsA (fragment): FRSA_ECOLI - Also known as yafA. Experimental evidence at protein level: Swiss-Prot protein existence level 1. Catalyzes the hydrolysis of esters (PubMed:15808744). Displays esterase activity toward pNP-butyrate (PubMed:15808744). May stimulate mixed-acid fermentation by acting as a fermentation/respiration switch that down-regulates respiration and up- regulates fermentation rates (PubMed:15169777). From Escherichia coli (strain K12).
  11880..1       +  intron         large T intron (fragment) (across the origin): SV40 (simian virus 40) large T antigen intron
>Addgene plasmid #127662 | pTRIP-SFFV-EGFP-FLAG-cGAS E225A/D227A | addgene full sequence | sequence record 249700 | Addgene NGS Result
AAACTACCTACAGAGATTTAAAGCTCTAAGGTAAATATAAAATTTTTAAGTGTATAATGTGTTAAACTAC
TGATTCTAATTGTTTGTGTATTTTAGATTCCAACCTATGGAACTGATGAATGGGAGCAGTGGTGGAATGC
CTTTAATGAGGAAAACCTGTTTTGCTCAGAAGAAATGCCATCTAGTGATGATGAGGCTACTGCTGACTCT
CAACATTCTACTCCTCCAAAAAAGAAGAGAAAGGTAGAAGACCCCAAGGACTTTCCTTCAGAATTGCTAA
GTTTTTTGAGTCATGCTGTGTTTAGTAATAGAACTCTTGCTTGCTTTGCTATTTACACCACAAAGGAAAA
AGCTGCACTGCTATACAAGAAAATTATGGAAAAATATTCTGTAACCTTTATAAGTAGGCATAACAGTTAT
AATCATAACATACTGTTTTTTCTTACTCCACACAGGCATAGAGTGTCTGCTATTAATAACTATGCTCAAA
AATTGTGTACCTTTAGCTTTTTAATTTGTAAAGGGGTTAATAAGGAATATTTGATGTATAGTGCCTTGAC
TAGAGATCATAATCAGCCATACCACATTTGTAGAGGTTTTACTTGCTTTAAAAAACCTCCCACACCTCCC
CCTGAACCTGAAACATAAAATGAATGCAATTGTTGTTGTTAACTTGTTTATTGCAGCTTATAATGGTTAC
AAATAAAGCAATAGCATCACAAATTTCACAAATAAAGCATTTTTTTCACTGCATTCTAGTTGTGGTTTGT
CCAAACTCATCAATGTATCTTATCATGTCTGGATCAACTGGATAACTCAAGCTAACCAAAATCATCCCAA
ACTTCCCACCCCATACCCTATTACCACTGCCAATTACCTGTGGTTTCATTTACTCTAAACCTGTGATTCC
TCTGAATTATTTTCATTTTAAAGAAATTGTATTTGTTAAATATGTACTACAAACTTAGTAGTTGGAAGGG
CTAATTCACTCCCAAAGAAGACAAGATATCCTTGATCTGTGGATCTACCACACACAAGGCTACTTCCCTG
ATTAGCAGAACTACACACCAGGGCCAGGGGTCAGATATCCACTGACCTTTGGATGGTGCTACAAGCTAGT
ACCAGTTGAGCCAGATAAGGTAGAAGAGGCCAATAAAGGAGAGAACACCAGCTTGTTACACCCTGTGAGC
CTGCATGGGATGGATGACCCGGAGAGAGAAGTGTTAGAGTGGAGGTTTGACAGCCGCCTAGCATTTCATC
ACGTGGCCCGAGAGCTGCATCCGGAGTACTTCAAGAACTGCTGATATCGAGCTTGCTACAAGGGACTTTC
CGCTGGGGACTTTCCAGGGAGGCGTGGCCTGGGCGGGACTGGGGAGTGGCGAGCCCTCAGATCCTGCATA
TAAGCAGCTGCTTTTTGCCTGTACTGGGTCTCTCTGGTTAGACCAGATCTGAGCCTGGGAGCTCTCTGGC
TAACTAGGGAACCCACTGCTTAAGCCTCAATAAAGCTTGCCTTGAGTGCTTCAAGTAGTGTGTGCCCGTC
TGTTGTGTGACTCTGGTAACTAGAGATCCCTCAGACCCTTTTAGTCAGTGTGGAAAATCTCTAGCAGTGG
CGCCCGAACAGGGACTTGAAAGCGAAAGGGAAACCAGAGGAGCTCTCTCGACGCAGGACTCGGCTTGCTG
AAGCGCGCACGGCAAGAGGCGAGGGGCGGCGACTGGTGAGTACGCCAAAAATTTTGACTAGCGGAGGCTA
GAAGGAGAGAGATGGGTGCGAGAGCGTCAGTATTAAGCGGGGGAGAATTAGATCGCGATGGGAAAAAATT
CGGTTAAGGCCAGGGGGAAAGAAAAAATATAAATTAAAACATATAGTATGGGCAAGCAGGGAGCTAGAAC
GATTCGCAGTTAATCCTGGCCTGTTAGAAACATCAGAAGGCTGTAGACAAATACTGGGACAGCTACAACC
ATCCCTTCAGACAGGATCAGAAGAACTTAGATCATTATATAATACAGTAGCAACCCTCTATTGTGTGCAT
CAAAGGATAGAGATAAAAGACACCAAGGAAGCTTTAGACAAGATAGAGGAAGAGCAAAACAAAAGTAAGA
CCACCGCACAGCAAGCGGCCGCTGATCTTCAGACCTGGAGGAGGAGATATGAGGGACAATTGGAGAAGTG
AATTATATAAATATAAAGTAGTAAAAATTGAACCATTAGGAGTAGCACCCACCAAGGCAAAGAGAAGAGT
GGTGCAGAGAGAAAAAAGAGCAGTGGGAATAGGAGCTTTGTTCCTTGGGTTCTTGGGAGCAGCAGGAAGC
ACTATGGGCGCAGCGTCAATGACGCTGACGGTACAGGCCAGACAATTATTGTCTGGTATAGTGCAGCAGC
AGAACAATTTGCTGAGGGCTATTGAGGCGCAACAGCATCTGTTGCAACTCACAGTCTGGGGCATCAAGCA
GCTCCAGGCAAGAATCCTGGCTGTGGAAAGATACCTAAAGGATCAACAGCTCCTGGGGATTTGGGGTTGC
TCTGGAAAACTCATTTGCACCACTGCTGTGCCTTGGAATGCTAGTTGGAGTAATAAATCTCTGGAACAGA
TTTGGAATCACACGACCTGGATGGAGTGGGACAGAGAAATTAACAATTACACAAGCTTAATACACTCCTT
AATTGAAGAATCGCAAAACCAGCAAGAAAAGAATGAACAAGAATTATTGGAATTAGATAAATGGGCAAGT
TTGTGGAATTGGTTTAACATAACAAATTGGCTGTGGTATATAAAATTATTCATAATGATAGTAGGAGGCT
TGGTAGGTTTAAGAATAGTTTTTGCTGTACTTTCTATAGTGAATAGAGTTAGGCAGGGATATTCACCATT
ATCGTTTCAGACCCACCTCCCAACCCCGAGGGGACCCGACAGGCCCGAAGGAATAGAAGAAGAAGGTGGA
GAGAGAGACAGAGACAGATCCATTCGATTAGTGAACGGATCTCGACGGTATCGCCGAATTCACAAATGGC
AGTATTCATCCACAATTTTAAAAGAAAAGGGGGGATTGGGGGGTACAGTGCAGGGGAAAGAATAGTAGAC
ATAATAGCAACAGACATACAAACTAAAGAATTACAAAAACAAATTACAAAAATTCAAAATTTTCGGGTTT
ATTACAGGGACAGCAGAGATCCACTTTGGCTGATACGCGTCTGCAGCCCCGATAAAATAAAAGATTTTAT
TTAGTCTCCAGAAAAAGGGGGGAATGAAAGACCCCACCTGTAGGTTTGGCAAGCTAGCTGCAGTAACGCC
ATTTTGCAAGGCATGGAAAAATACCAAACCAAGAATAGAGAAGTTCAGATCAAGGGCGGGTACATGAAAA
TAGCTAACGTTGGGCCAAACAGGATATCTGCGGTGAGCAGTTTCGGCCCCGGCCCGGGGCCAAGAACAGA
TGGTCACCGCAGTTTCGGCCCCGGCCCGAGGCCAAGAACAGATGGTCCCCAGATATGGCCCAACCCTCAG
CAGTTTCTTAAGACCCATCAGATGTTTCCAGGCTCCCCCAAGGACCTGAAATGACCCTGCGCCTTATTTG
AATTAACCAATCAGCCTGCTTCTCGCTTCTGTTCGCGCGCTTCTGCTTCCCGAGCTCTATAAAAGAGCTC
ACAACCCCTCACTCGGCGCGCCAGTCCTCCGACAGACTGAGTCGCCCGGGCCGCGGCCGCGGGCTAGCGG
ATCCCCACCGGTCGCCACCATGGTGAGCAAGGGCGAGGAGCTGTTCACCGGGGTGGTGCCCATCCTGGTC
GAGCTGGACGGCGACGTAAACGGCCACAAGTTCAGCGTGTCCGGCGAGGGCGAGGGCGATGCCACCTACG
GCAAGCTGACCCTGAAGTTCATCTGCACCACCGGCAAGCTGCCCGTGCCCTGGCCCACCCTCGTGACCAC
CCTGACCTACGGCGTGCAGTGCTTCAGCCGCTACCCCGACCACATGAAGCAGCACGACTTCTTCAAGTCC
GCCATGCCCGAAGGCTACGTCCAGGAGCGCACCATCTTCTTCAAGGACGACGGCAACTACAAGACCCGCG
CCGAGGTGAAGTTCGAGGGCGACACCCTGGTGAACCGCATCGAGCTGAAGGGCATCGACTTCAAGGAGGA
CGGCAACATCCTGGGGCACAAGCTGGAGTACAACTACAACAGCCACAACGTCTATATCATGGCCGACAAG
CAGAAGAACGGCATCAAGGTGAACTTCAAGATCCGCCACAACATCGAGGACGGCAGCGTGCAGCTCGCCG
ACCACTACCAGCAGAACACCCCCATCGGCGACGGCCCCGTGCTGCTGCCCGACAACCACTACCTGAGCAC
CCAGTCCGCCCTGAGCAAAGACCCCAACGAGAAGCGCGATCACATGGTCCTGCTGGAGTTCGTGACCGCC
GCCGGGATCACTCTCGGCATGGACGAGCTGTACAAGACTAGTATGGACTACAAAGACGATGACGACAAGA
TGCAGCCTTGGCACGGAAAGGCCATGCAGAGAGCTTCCGAGGCCGGAGCCACTGCCCCCAAGGCTTCCGC
ACGGAATGCCAGGGGCGCCCCGATGGATCCCAACGAGTCTCCGGCTGCCCCCGAGGCCGCCCTGCCTAAG
GCGGGAAAGTTCGGCCCCGCCAGGAAGTCGGGATCCCGGCAGAAAAAGAGCGCCCCGGACACCCAGGAGA
GGCCGCCCGTCCGCGCAACTGGGGCCCGCGCCAAAAAGGCCCCTCAGCGCGCCCAGGACACGCAGCCGTC
TGACGCCACCAGCGCCCCTGGGGCAGAGGGGCTGGAGCCTCCTGCGGCTCGGGAGCCGGCTCTTTCCAGG
GCTGGTTCTTGCCGCCAGAGGGGCGCGCGCTGCTCCACGAAGCCAAGACCCCCGCCCGGGCCCTGGGACG
TGCCCAGCCCCGGCCTGCCGGTCTCGGCCCCCATTCTCGTACGGAGGGATGCGGCGCCTGGGGCCTCGAA
GCTCCGGGCGGTTTTGGAGAAGTTGAAGCTCAGCCGCGATGATATCTCCACGGCGGCGGGGATGGTGAAA
GGGGTTGTGGACCACCTGCTGCTCAGACTGAAGTGCGACTCCGCGTTCAGAGGCGTCGGGCTGCTGAACA
CCGGGAGCTACTATGAGCACGTGAAGATTTCTGCACCTAATGCATTTGCTGTCATGTTTAAACTGGAAGT
CCCCAGAATTCAACTAGAAGAATATTCCAACACTCGTGCATATTACTTTGTGAAATTTAAAAGAAATCCG
AAAGAAAATCATCTGAGTCAGTTTTTAGAAGGTGAAATATTATCAGCTTCTAAGATGCTGTCAAAGTTTA
GGAAAATCATTAAGGAAGAAATTAACGACATTAAAGATACAGATGTCATCATGAAGAGGAAAAGAGGAGG
GAGCCCTGCTGTAACACTTCTTATTAGTGAAAAAATATCTGTGGATATAACCCTGGCTTTGGAATCAAAA
AGTAGCTGGCCTGCTAGCACCCAAGAAGGCCTGCGCATTCAAAACTGGCTTTCAGCAAAAGTTAGGAAGC
AACTACGACTAAAGCCATTTTACCTTGTACCCAAGCATGCAAAGGAAGGAAATGGTTTCCAAGAAGAAAC
ATGGCGGCTATCCTTCTCTCACATCGAAAAGGAAATTTTGAACAATCATGGAAAATCTAAAACGTGCTGT
GAAAACAAAGAAGAGAAATGTTGCAGGAAAGATTGTTTAAAACTAATGAAATACCTTTTAGAACAGCTGA
AAGAAAGGTTTAAAGACAAAAAACATCTGGATAAATTCTCTTCTTATCATGTGAAAACTGCCTTCTTTCA
CGTATGTACCCAGAACCCTCAAGACAGTCAGTGGGACCGCAAAGACCTGGGCCTCTGCTTTGATAACTGC
GTGACATACTTTCTTCAGTGCCTCAGGACAGAAAAACTTGAGAATTATTTTATTCCTGAATTCAATCTAT
TCTCTAGCAACTTAATTGACAAAAGAAGTAAAGAATTTCTGACAAAGCAAATTGAATATGAAAGAAACAA
TGAGTTTCCAGTTTTTGATGAATTTTGACTCGAGACCTAGAAAAACATGGAGCAATCACAAGTAGCAATA
CAGCAGCTACCAATGCTGATTGTGCCTGGCTAGAAGCACAAGAGGAGGAGGAGGTGGGTTTTCCAGTCAC
ACCTCAGGTACCTTTAAGACCAATGACTTACAAGGCAGCTGTAGATCTTAGCCACTTTTTAAAAGAAAAG
GGGGGACTGGAAGGGCTAATTCACTCCCAACGAAGACAAAATCGTCGAGAGATGCTGCATATAAGCAGCT
GCTTTTTGCTTGTACTGGGTCTCTCTGGTTAGACCAGATCTGAGCCTGGGAGCTCTCTGGCTAACTAGGG
AACCCACTGCTTAAGCCTCAATAAAGCTTGCCTTGAGTGCTTCAAGTAGTGTGTGCCCGTCTGTTGTGTG
ACTCTGGTAACTAGAGATCCCTCAGACCCTTTTAGTCAGTGTGGAAAATCTCTAGCAGTAGTAGTTCATG
TCATCTTATTATTCAGTATTTATAACTTGCAAAGAAATGAATATCAGAGAGTGAGAGGCCTTGACATTAT
AATAGATTTAGCAGGAATTGAACTAGGAGTGGAGCACACAGGCAAAGCTGCAGAAGTACTTGGAAGAAGC
CACCAGAGATACTCACGATTCTGCACATACCTGGCTAATCCCAGATCCTAAGGATTACATTAAGTTTACT
AACATTTATATAATGATTTATAGTTTAAAGTATAAACTTATCTAATTTACTATTCTGACAGATATTAATT
AATCCTCAAATATCATAAGAGATGATTACTATTATCCCCATTTAACACAAGAGGAAACTGAGAGGGAAAG
ATGTTGAAGTAATTTTCCCACAATTACAGCATCCGTTAGTTACGACTCTATGATCTTCTGACACAAATTC
CATTTACTCCTCACCCTATGACTCAGTCGAATATATCAAAGTTATGGACATTATGCTAAGTAACAAATTA
CCCTTTTATATAGTAAATACTGAGTAGATTGAGAGAAGAAATTGTTTGCAAACCTGAATAGCTTCAAGAA
GAAGAGAAGTGAGGATAAGAATAACAGTTGTCATTTAACAAGTTTTAACAAGTAACTTGGTTAGAAAGGG
ATTCAAATGCATAAAGCAAGGGATAAATTTTTCTGGCAACAAGACTATACAATATAACCTTAAATATGAC
TTCAAATAATTGTTGGAACTTGATAAAACTAATTAAATATTATTGAAGATTATCAATATTATAAATGTAA
TTTACTTTTAAAAAGGGAACATAGAAATGTGTATCATTAGAGTAGAAAACAATCCTTATTATCACAATTT
GTCAAAACAAGTTTGTTATTAACACAAGTAGAATACTGCATTCAATTAAGTTGACTGCAGATTTTGTGTT
TTGTTAAAATTAGAAAGAGATAACAACAATTTGAATTATTGAAAGTAACATGTAAATAGTTCTACATACG
TTCTTTTGACATCTTGTTCAATCATTGATCGAAGTTCTTTATCTTGGAAGAATTTGTTCCAAAGACTCTG
AAATAAGGAAAACAATCTATTATATAGTCTCACACCTTTGTTTTACTTTTAGTGATTTCAATTTAATAAT
GTAAATGGTTAAAATTTATTCTTCTCTGAGATCATTTCACATTGCAGATAGAAAACCTGAGACTGGGGTA
ATTTTTATTAAAATCTAATTTAATCTCAGAAACACATCTTTATTCTAACATCAATTTTTCCAGTTTGATA
TTATCATATAAAGTCAGCCTTCCTCATCTGCAGGTTCCACAACAAAAATCCAACCAACTGTGGATCAAAA
ATATTGGGAAAAAATTAAAAATAGCAATACAACAATAAAAAAATACAAATCAGAAAAACAGCACAGTATA
ACAACTTTATTTAGCATTTACAATCTATTAGGTATTATAAGTAATCTAGCCAGATCCTCTACGCCGGACG
CATCGTGGCCGGCATCACCGGCGCCACAGGTGCGGTTGCTGGCGCCTATATCGCCGACATCACCGATGGG
GAAGATCGGGCTCGCCACTTCGGGCTCATGAGCGCTTGTTTCGGCGTGGGTATGGTGGCAGGCCCCGTGG
CCGGGGGACTGTTGGGCGCCATCTCCTTGCATGCACCATTCCTTGCGGCGGCGGTGCTCAACGGCCTCAA
CCTACTACTGGGCTGCTTCCTAATGCAGGAGTCGCATAAGGGAGAGCGTCGAATGGTGCACTCTCAGTAC
AATCTGCTCTGATGCCGCATAGTTAAGCCAGCCCCGACACCCGCCAACACCCGCTGACGCGCCCTGACGG
GCTTGTCTGCTCCCGGCATCCGCTTACAGACAAGCTGTGACCGTCTCCGGGAGCTGCATGTGTCAGAGGT
TTTCACCGTCATCACCGAAACGCGCGAGACGAAAGGGCCTCGTGATACGCCTATTTTTATAGGTTAATGT
CATGATAATAATGGTTTCTTAGACGTCAGGTGGCACTTTTCGGGGAAATGTGCGCGGAACCCCTATTTGT
TTATTTTTCTAAATACATTCAAATATGTATCCGCTCATGAGACAATAACCCTGATAAATGCTTCAATAAT
ATTGAAAAAGGAAGAGTATGAGTATTCAACATTTCCGTGTCGCCCTTATTCCCTTTTTTGCGGCATTTTG
CCTTCCTGTTTTTGCTCACCCAGAAACGCTGGTGAAAGTAAAAGATGCTGAAGATCAGTTGGGTGCACGA
GTGGGTTACATCGAACTGGATCTCAACAGCGGTAAGATCCTTGAGAGTTTTCGCCCCGAAGAACGTTTTC
CAATGATGAGCACTTTTAAAGTTCTGCTATGTGGCGCGGTATTATCCCGTATTGACGCCGGGCAAGAGCA
ACTCGGTCGCCGCATACACTATTCTCAGAATGACTTGGTTGAGTACTCACCAGTCACAGAAAAGCATCTT
ACGGATGGCATGACAGTAAGAGAATTATGCAGTGCTGCCATAACCATGAGTGATAACACTGCGGCCAACT
TACTTCTGACAACGATCGGAGGACCGAAGGAGCTAACCGCTTTTTTGCACAACATGGGGGATCATGTAAC
TCGCCTTGATCGTTGGGAACCGGAGCTGAATGAAGCCATACCAAACGACGAGCGTGACACCACGATGCCT
GTAGCAATGGCAACAACGTTGCGCAAACTATTAACTGGCGAACTACTTACTCTAGCTTCCCGGCAACAAT
TAATAGACTGGATGGAGGCGGATAAAGTTGCAGGACCACTTCTGCGCTCGGCCCTTCCGGCTGGCTGGTT
TATTGCTGATAAATCTGGAGCCGGTGAGCGTGGGTCTCGCGGTATCATTGCAGCACTGGGGCCAGATGGT
AAGCCCTCCCGTATCGTAGTTATCTACACGACGGGGAGTCAGGCAACTATGGATGAACGAAATAGACAGA
TCGCTGAGATAGGTGCCTCACTGATTAAGCATTGGTAACTGTCAGACCAAGTTTACTCATATATACTTTA
GATTGATTTAAAACTTCATTTTTAATTTAAAAGGATCTAGGTGAAGATCCTTTTTGATAATCTCATGACC
AAAATCCCTTAACGTGAGTTTTCGTTCCACTGAGCGTCAGACCCCGTAGAAAAGATCAAAGGATCTTCTT
GAGATCCTTTTTTTCTGCGCGTAATCTGCTGCTTGCAAACAAAAAAACCACCGCTACCAGCGGTGGTTTG
TTTGCCGGATCAAGAGCTACCAACTCTTTTTCCGAAGGTAACTGGCTTCAGCAGAGCGCAGATACCAAAT
ACTGTTCTTCTAGTGTAGCCGTAGTTAGGCCACCACTTCAAGAACTCTGTAGCACCGCCTACATACCTCG
CTCTGCTAATCCTGTTACCAGTGGCTGCTGCCAGTGGCGATAAGTCGTGTCTTACCGGGTTGGACTCAAG
ACGATAGTTACCGGATAAGGCGCAGCGGTCGGGCTGAACGGGGGGTTCGTGCACACAGCCCAGCTTGGAG
CGAACGACCTACACCGAACTGAGATACCTACAGCGTGAGCTATGAGAAAGCGCCACGCTTCCCGAAGGGA
GAAAGGCGGACAGGTATCCGGTAAGCGGCAGGGTCGGAACAGGAGAGCGCACGAGGGAGCTTCCAGGGGG
AAACGCCTGGTATCTTTATAGTCCTGTCGGGTTTCGCCACCTCTGACTTGAGCGTCGATTTTTGTGATGC
TCGTCAGGGGGGCGGAGCCTATGGAAAAACGCCAGCAACGCGGCCTTTTTACGGTTCCTGGCCTTTTGCT
GGCCTTTTGCTCACATGTTCTTTCCTGCGTTATCCCCTGATTCTGTGGATAACCGTATTACCGCCTTTGA
GTGAGCTGATACCGCTCGCCGCAGCCGAACGACCGAGCGCAGCGAGTCAGTGAGCGAGGAAGCGGAAGAG
CGCCCAATACGCAAACCGCCTCTCCCCGCGCGTTGGCCGATTCATTAATGCAGCTGTGGAATGTGTGTCA
GTTAGGGTGTGGAAAGTCCCCAGGCTCCCCAGCAGGCAGAAGTATGCAAAGCATGCATCTCAATTAGTCA
GCAACCAGGTGTGGAAAGTCCCCAGGCTCCCCAGCAGGCAGAAGTATGCAAAGCATGCATCTCAATTAGT
CAGCAACCATAGTCCCGCCCCTAACTCCGCCCATCCCGCCCCTAACTCCGCCCAGTTCCGCCCATTCTCC
GCCCCATGGCTGACTAATTTTTTTTATTTATGCAGAGGCCGAGGCCGCCTCGGCCTCTGAGCTATTCCAG
AAGTAGTGAGGAGGCTTTTTTGGAGGCCTAGGCTTTTGCAAAAAGCTTGGACACAAGACAGGCTTGCGAG
ATATGTTTGAGAATACCACTTTATCCCGCGTCAGGGAGAGGCAGTGCGTAAAAAGACGCGGACTCATGTG
AAATACTGGTTTTTAGTGCGCCAGATCTCTATAATCTCGCGCAACCTATTTTCCCCTCGAACACTTTTTA
AGCCGTAGATAAACAGGCTGGGACACTTCACATGAGCGAAAAATACATCGTCACCTGGGACATGTTGCAG
ATCCATGCACGTAAACTCGCAAGCCGACTGATGCCTTCTGAACAATGGAAAGGCATTATTGCCGTAAGCC
GTGGCGGTCTGTACCGGGTGCGTTACTGGCGCGTGAACTGGGTATTCGTCATGTCGATACCGTTTGTATT
TCCAGCTACGATCACGACAACCAGCGCGAGCTTAAAGTGCTGAAACGCGCAGAAGGCGATGGCGAAGGCT
TCATCGTTATTGATGACCTGGTGGATACCGGTGGTACTGCGGTTGCGATTCGTGAAATGTATCCAAAAGC
GCACTTTGTCACCATCTTCGCAAAACCGGCTGGTCGTCCGCTGGTTGATGACTATGTTGTTGATATCCCG
CAAGATACCTGGATTGAACAGCCGTGGGATATGGGCGTCGTATTCGTCCCGCCAATCTCCGGTCGCTAAT
CTTTTCAACGCCTGGCACTGCCGGGCGTTGTTCTTTTTAACTTCAGGCGGGTTACAATAGTTTCCAGTAA
GTATTCTGGAGGCTGCATCCATGACACAGGCAAACCTGAGCGAAACCCTGTTCAAACCCCGCTTTAAACA
TCCTGAAACCTCGACGCTAGTCCGCCGCTTTAATCACGGCGCACAACCGCCTGTGCAGTCGGCCCTTGAT
GGTAAAACCATCCCTCACTGGTATCGCATGATTAACCGTCTGATGTGGATCTGGCGCGGCATTGACCCAC
GCGAAATCCTCGACGTCCAGGCACGTATTGTGATGAGCGATGCCGAACGTACCGACGATGATTTATACGA
TACGGTGATTGGCTACCGTGGCGGCAACTGGATTTATGAGTGGGCCCCGGATCTTTGTGAAGGAACCTTA
CTTCTGTGGTGTGACATAATTGGACAAACTACCTACAGAGATTTAAAGCTCTAAGGTAAATATAAA
